Addgene plasmid #45385: TRS6E1b-luc(-732/-721) mutant 2
Depositing lab: Thomas Gelehrter. Depositing organization: University of Michigan. Publication: Smad4/DPC4 and Smad3 mediate transforming growth factor-beta (TGF-beta) signaling through direct binding to a novel TGF-beta-responsive element in the human plasminogen activator inhibitor-1 promoter. Song CZ, Siok TE, Gelehrter TD. J Biol Chem. 1998 Nov 6;273(45):29287-90. 10.1074/jbc.273.45.29287 PubMed 9792626.
Backbone
  Vector backbone: pGL2 basic
  Backbone manufacturer: Promega
  Backbone size w/o insert (bp): 5700
  Modifications to backbone: E1bTATA inserted upstream of luciferase
  Vector type: Mammalian Expression, Luciferase
Growth in bacteria
  Bacterial resistance: Ampicillin, 100 μg/mL
  Growth temperature: 37°C
  Growth strain: DH5alpha
  Copy number: Unknown
Gene/Insert
  Gene/Insert name: 6 copies of hPAI-1 promoter -732/-721 mutated at -730/-728 (alt name: TRS6 m2)
  Species: H. sapiens (human)
  Insert size (bp): 72
  Mutation: mutated at -730/-728 from aca to tgt
  Tag / fusion protein: luciferase
  Cloning method: Restriction Enzyme; 5′ cloning site Xho I (not destroyed); 3′ cloning site Hind III (not destroyed)
  Sequencing primers: 5′ TGTATCTTATGGTACTGTAACTG from Promega; 3′ CTTTATGTTTTTGGCGTCTTCCA from Promega
Terms and licenses: Academic/Nonprofit Terms; Industry Terms: Not Available to Industry
How to cite: TRS6E1b-luc(-732/-721) mutant 2 was a gift from Thomas Gelehrter (Addgene plasmid # 45385 ; http://n2t.net/addgene:45385 ; RRID:Addgene_45385)
