[The description below was written by a language model from this plasmid's Addgene catalogue record.]
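Description:
TRS6E1b-luc(-732/-721) mutant 2 is a mammalian luciferase reporter plasmid built on the promoterless pGL2 basic backbone, which has been modified by placing a minimal E1b TATA box upstream of the luciferase coding sequence. It is propagated in E. coli under ampicillin selection; the record lists the copy number as unknown and provides no feature table, so other backbone elements are not itemised here.

The insert is a 72 bp synthetic element made of six tandem copies of the -732 to -721 segment of the human plasminogen activator inhibitor-1 (PAI-1) promoter, cloned between the XhoI and HindIII sites, both of which are retained. In this version each repeat carries a three-base substitution at positions -730 to -728 (aca changed to tgt). Because the E1b TATA box alone supports only basal transcription, luciferase output depends on whatever activity the upstream multimerised element confers, making the design a sensitive test of whether a short sequence can act as a response element.

The associated publication concerns a TGF-beta-responsive element in the PAI-1 promoter that is bound directly by Smad3 and Smad4. This mutant construct is therefore most plausibly used in transient transfection assays alongside the corresponding wild-type multimer reporter, to ask whether the bases at -730/-728 are needed for TGF-beta-induced, Smad-mediated transcription. The record itself does not state what effect the mutation has on reporter activity.
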