>Addgene plasmid #45385 | TRS6E1b-luc(-732/-721) mutant 2 | depositor partial sequence | sequence record 65485 | Insert sequence
AGTGTAGGTTGTAGTGTAGGTTGTAGTGTAGGTTGTAGTGTAGGTTGTAGTGTAGGTTGTAGTGTAGGTT
GT
