>Addgene plasmid #45385 | TRS6E1b-luc(-732/-721) mutant 2 | addgene partial sequence | sequence record 65486 | LucNrev 5'-CCTTATGCAGTTGCTCTCC-3'
GCCTTTCTTTATGTTTTTGGCGTCTTCCATTTTACCAACAGTACCGGAATGCCAAGCTGGGGATCCATTA
TATACCCTCTAGAGTCGACCTGCAGGCATGCAAGCTTACAACCTACACTACAACCTACACTACAACCTAC
ACTACAACCTACACTACAACCTACACTACAACCTACACTCTCGAGCTAGCACGCGTAAGAGCTCGGTACC
TCCCGGGTTATGTTAGCTCAGTTACAGTACCATAAGATACATTGATGAGTTTGGACAAACCACAACTAGA
ATGCAGTGAAAAAAATGCTTTATTTGTGAAATTTGTGATGCTATTGCTTTATTTGTAACCATTATAAGCT
GCAATAAACAAGTTAACAACAACAATTGCATTCATTTTATGTTTCAGGTTCAGGGGGAGGTGTGGGAGGT
TTTTTAAAGCAAGTAAAACCTCCACGTACCTTAATATTACTTACTTATCATGGTAGCTTGGGCTGGCGTA
ATAGCGAAGAGGCCCGCACCGATCGCCCTTCCCAACAGTTGCGCAGCCTGAATGGCGAATGGCAAATTGT
AAGCGTTAATATTTTGTTAAAATTCGCGTTAAATTTTTGTTAAATCAGCTCATTTTTTAACCAATAGGCC
GAAATCGGCAAAATCCCTTATAAATCAAAAGAATAGACCGAGATAGGGT
[37 nt withheld, positions 680-716]
AAAGAACGTGGACTCCAACGTCAAAGG
[47 nt withheld, positions 744-790]
